Addgene plasmid #23849: pDONR223-ULK4
Depositing lab: William Hahn & David Root. Depositing organization: Dana-Farber Cancer Institute. Publication: COT drives resistance to RAF inhibition through MAP kinase pathway reactivation. Johannessen CM, Boehm JS, Kim SY, Thomas SR, Wardwell L, Johnson LA, Emery CM, Stransky N, Cogdill AP, Barretina J, Caponigro G, Hieronymus H, Murray RR, Salehi-Ashtiani K, Hill DE, Vidal M, Zhao JJ, Yang X, Alkan O, Kim S, Harris JL, Wilson CJ, Myer VE, Finan PM, Root DE, Roberts TM, Golub T, Flaherty KT, Dummer R, Weber BL, Sellers WR, Schlegel R, Wargo JA, Hahn WC, Garraway LA. Nature. 2010 Dec 16;468(7326):968-72. doi: 10.1038/nature09627 PubMed 21107320.
Backbone
  Vector backbone: pDONR223
  Backbone manufacturer: Invitrogen
  Backbone size w/o insert (bp): 5005
  Vector type: Gateway Donor vector
Growth in bacteria
  Bacterial resistance: Spectinomycin, 50 μg/mL
  Growth temperature: 37°C
  Growth strain: DH5alpha
  Copy number: High Copy
Gene/Insert
  Gene/Insert name: ULK4 (alt name: hypothetical protein FLJ20574)
  Species: H. sapiens (human)
  Insert size (bp): 1743
  Entrez Gene: ULK4 (a.k.a. FAM7C1, FLJ20574, REC01035, DKFZp434E1822)
  Cloning method: Gateway Cloning
  Sequencing primers: 5′ M13pUC-fwd; 3′ M13rev
Terms and licenses: Academic/Nonprofit Terms; Industry Terms: Not Available to Industry
Depositor comments: The ORF has no Stop codon. This design enables easy recombination into a destination vector to add an epitope tag of choice and Stop codon to the ORF. Do NOT use this plasmid directly for transfections. A set of 4 custom lentiviral vectors is available ( pLX301 (http://www.addgene.org/25895/) , pLX302 (http://www.addgene.org/25896/) , pLX303 (http://www.addgene.org/25897/) , pLX304 (http://www.addgene.org/25890/) ) to be used to express these ORFs in mammalian cells. These plasmids are not included in the kit and must be ordered separately.
How to cite: pDONR223-ULK4 was a gift from William Hahn & David Root (Addgene plasmid # 23849 ; http://n2t.net/addgene:23849 ; RRID:Addgene_23849)
