[The description below was written by a language model from this plasmid's Addgene catalogue record.]
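Description:
pDONR223-ULK4 is a Gateway entry clone built in the pDONR223 donor vector backbone, carrying an open reading frame for human ULK4 (unc-51-like kinase 4, previously annotated as hypothetical protein FLJ20574). The backbone is listed at about 5 kb without insert, and the recorded insert is roughly 1.7 kb. The plasmid is maintained at high copy in standard E. coli cloning strains under spectinomycin selection. No feature table accompanies the record, so the origin of replication and the exact recombination sites are not itemised. As the product of Gateway cloning into a donor vector, the ORF would be expected to sit between att recombination sites, and M13 forward and reverse primer sites flank the insert for sequence verification.

The ORF was cloned without a stop codon. This "open" configuration lets the coding sequence be moved by Gateway recombination into a destination vector that supplies a C-terminal epitope tag of choice together with the stop codon. The record gives no promoter driving the insert, and the depositors state that the plasmid should not be transfected directly; it is a shuttle and archival clone rather than an expression construct. For expression in mammalian cells, the depositors point to a separately available set of four custom lentiviral destination vectors (the pLX301–pLX304 series) designed to receive these ORFs. The clone belongs to a kit of ORF entry clones, and the associated publication concerns resistance to RAF inhibition through reactivation of the MAP kinase pathway, which suggests use in gain-of-function expression studies of kinases.
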