>Addgene plasmid #23849 | pDONR223-ULK4 | depositor partial sequence | sequence record 11060 | Author sequence
ATGGAAAACTTTATTCTGTATGAGGAGATCGGAAGAGGAAGCAAGACTGTTGTCTATAAAGGGCGACGGA
AGGGAACAATCAATTTTGTAGCCATTCTTTGTACTGATAAGTGCAAAAGGCCTGAAATAACCAACTGGGT
CCGTCTCACCCGTGAAATAAAACACAAGAATATTGTAACTTTTCATGAATGGTATGAAACAAGCAACCAC
CTCTGGCTAGTGGTGGAACTCTGCACAGGTGGTTCCTTAAAAACAGTTATTGCTCAAGATGAAAACCTCC
CAGAAGATGTTGTGAGAGAATTTGGAATTGACCTGATTAGTGGATTACATCATCTTCATAAACTTGGCAT
TCTCTTTTGTGACATTTCTCCTAGGAAGATACTCTTGGAAGGGCCTGGCACACTGAAGTTTAGCAACTTT
TGCTTGGCAAAAGTGGAAGGTGAAAATTTGGAAGAGTTCTTTGCTTTGGTGGCAGCAGAGGAAGGAGGAG
GTGATAATGGGGAAAATGTCCTGAAGAAAAGCATGAAAAGTAGAGTCAAAGGATCTCCTGTATATACAGC
ACCAGAAGTTGTGAGGGGTGCTGACTTTTCCATCTCCAGTGACCTCTGGTCTTTGGGCTGTCTGCTTTAT
GAAATGTTTTCAGGAAAACCTCCATTCTTCTCAGAAAGTATTTCAGAATTAACTGAAAAGATCTTATGTG
AAGATCCTTTGCCACCTATTCCGAAAGATTCTTCTCGTCCTAAAGCTTCTTCAGATTTTATTAATTTGCT
TGATGGGTTACTTCAAAGAGATCCTCAGAAAAGATTGACTTGGACAAGGCTACTGCAGCATTCATTTTGG
AAGAAAGCTTTTGCTGGAGCAGATCAGGAATCAAGCGTCGAAGATCTCAGTCTCAGCAGAAACACTATGG
AGTGTTCTGGGCCACAAGATTCCAAGGAGCTTTTGCAGAACTCTCAGAGTAGACAAGCAAAAGGGCACAA
GAGTGGTCAACCACTAGGTCACTCTTTCAGACTAGAAAATCCAACTGAGTTTCGGCCTAAGAGTACTCTT
GAGGGTCAATTGAATGAATCCATGTTTCTTCTCAGTTCTCGTCCTACTCCCAGAACTAGCACTGCAGTGG
AAGTAAGTCCTGGTGAGGATATGACTCACTGTTCACCACAGAAGACTTCTCCTCTGACCAAGATTACAAG
TGGACACCTGAGTCAGCAGGACCTGGAATCCCAGATGAGAGAGCTTATCTACACGGACTCAGATCTTGTT
GTCACCCCCATTATCGACAATCCAAAGATAATGAAACAGCCACCAGTTAAATTTGATGCAAAAATATTGC
ATCTACCAACATATTCAGTGGATAAGTTATTATTTCTGAAAGATCAAGATTGGAATGACTTTTTGCAACA
AGTGTGCTCGCAGATCGACTCCACTGAGAAGAGCATGGGGGCCTCCCGAGCCAAGCTGAATCTCCTTTGC
TATTTGTGCGTGGTGGCTGGTCACCAGGAGGTGGCCACCAGGCTCCTCCATTCCCCCCTGTTCCAATTGC
TAATCCAGCATTTGCGGATAGCTCCAAACTGGGATATACGGGCCAAGGTTGCTCACGTAATTGGTTTACT
GGCTTCGCACACAGCTGAGCTCCAGGAAAATACACCTGTTGTTGAGACTACAAGCTCCATTGGAATCGGG
ATTTTGAACTGTCTTGTTCAACACTCCACTCCAGTGCCTAGACAGTGCCTTGTGTATGTATAG
