>Addgene plasmid #23849 | pDONR223-ULK4 | addgene partial sequence | sequence record 29673 | 23849 with M13pUC-fwd
ATAATGATTTTATTTTGACTGATAGTGACCTGTTCGTTGCAACAAATTGATGAGCAATGCTTTTTTATAA
TGCCAACTTTGTACAAAAAAGTTGGCATGGAAAACTTTATTCTGTATGAGGAGATCGGAAGAGGAAGCAA
GACTGTTGTCTATAAAGGGCGACGGAAGGGAACAATCAATTTTGTAGCCATTCTTTGTACTGATAAGTGC
AAAAGGCCTGAAATAACCAACTGGGTCCGTCTCACCCGTGAAATAAAACACAAGAATATTGTAACTTTTC
ATGAATGGTATGAAACAAGCAACCACCTCTGGCTAGTGGTGGAACTCTGCACAGGTGGTTCCTTAAAAAC
AGTTATTGCTCAAGATGAAAACCTCCCAGAAGATGTTGTGAGAGAATTTGGAATTGACCTGATTAGTGGA
TTACATCATCTTCATAAACTTGGCATTCTCTTTTGTGACATTTCTCCTAGGAAGATACTCTTGGAAGGGC
CTGGCACACTGAAGTTTAGCAACTTTTGCTTGGCAAAAGTGGAAGGTGAAAATTTGGAAGAGTTCTTTGC
TTTGGTGGCAGCAGAGGAAGGAGGAGG
